>Addgene plasmid #187560 | pEPKKα1KN0253 | addgene full sequence | sequence record 367784 | Addgene NGS Result
AAGACGAACTCCAATTCACTGTTCCTTGCATTCTAAAACCTTAAATACCAGAAAACAGCTTTTTCAAAGT
TGTTTTCAAAGTTGGCGTATAACATAGTATCGACGGAGCCGATTTTGAAACCGCGGTGATCACAGGCAGC
AACGCTCTGTCATCGTTACAATCAACATGCTACCCTCCGCGAGATCATCCGTGTTTCAAACCCGGCAGCT
TAGTTGCCGTTCTTCCGAATAGCATCGGTAACATGAGCAAAGTCTGCCGCCTTACAACGGCTCTCCCGCT
GACGCCGTCCCGGACTGATGGGCTGCCTGTATCGAGTGGTGATTTTGTGCCGAGCTGCCGGTCGGGGAGC
TGTTGGCTGGCTGGTGGCAGGATATATTGTGGTGTAAACATAACGAATTCGTCTCAGGAGAGCGGAGAAT
TAAGGGAGTCACGTTATGACCCCCGCCGATGACGCGGGACAAGCCGTTTTACGTTTGGAACTGACAGAAC
CGCAACGTTGAAGGAGCCACTCAGCCGCGGGTTTCTGGAGTTTAATGAGCTAAGCACATACGTCAGAAAC
CATTATTGCGCGTTCAAAAGTCGCCTAAGGTCACTATCAGCTAGCAAATATTTCTTGTCAAAAATGCTCC
ACTGACGTTCCATAAATTCCCCTCGGTATCCAATTAGAGTCTCATATTCACTCTCATACTGTATTTTTAC
AACAATTACCAACAACAACAAACAACAAACAACATTACAATTACTATTTACAATTACAATGATGGTCGTA
ATTAACGGGGTCAAATATGCCTGTGAAACGTGTATCAGGGGTCACAGGGCGGCGCAGTGTACTCACACTG
ATGGTCCGCTACAGATGATCAGACGCAAGGGAAGACCATCGACCACATGTGGCCATTGTAAAGAGCTGAG
AAGAACCAAGAACTTCAACCCATCCGGTGGGTGCATGTGTGCCTCTGCACGACGGCCAGCTGTTGGCAGC
AAGGAAGATGAAACACGATGTCGTTGTGATGAGGGTGAACCTTGTAAATGTCATACCAAGAGGAAAAGCA
GCCGGAAATCAAAGGGAGGGTCATGCCACAGAAGGGCAAATGATGAAGCAGCGCATGTCAATGGTCTTGG
TATTGCAGATCTGGACGTTCTTTTGGGCCTAAATGGTCGCTCGTCGGATGTAGACATGACAACCACATTG
CCGAGTTTGAAGCCACCTCTGCAAAACGGAGAAATTAAGGCCGACAGCATTGACAATCTTGATTTGGCTT
CCCTCGATCCGCTTGAGCAAAGCCCTAGTATATCTATGGAACCTGTTAGTATCAATGAAACAGGAAGCGC
ATATACAACTACGAACACAGCACTAAACGATATTGACATTCCATTCTCCATCAATGAGTTGAACGAGCTA
TACAAACAAGTATCTTCGCATAACTCACATTCACAGCCAATGACAAATTCTCAAGCGCTTTCACAACCAA
TTGCCTCCTCTAACGTTCATGATAACTTCATGAATAATGAAATCACGGCTAGTAAAATTGATGATGGTAA
TAATTCAAAACCACTGTCACCTGGTTGGACGGACCAAACTGCGTATAACGCGTTTGGAATCACTACAGGG
ATGTTTAATACCACTACAATGGATGATGTATATAACTATCTATTCGATGATGAAGATACCCCACCAAACC
CAAAAAAAGAGGCTTCTCTAGCTAGAGTCGATCGACAAGCTCGAGTTTCTCCATAATAATGTGTGAGTAG
TTCCCAGATAAGGGAATTAGGGTTCCTATAGGGTTTCGCTCATGTGTTGAGCATATAAGAAACCCTTAGT
ATGTATTTGTATTTGTAAAATACTTCTATCAATAAAATTTCTAATTCCTAAAACCAAAATCCAGTACTAA
AATCCAGATCGCTGTCATGAGACGAATTCTGACAGGATATATTGGCGGGTAAACCTAAGAGAAAAGAGCG
TTTATTAGAATAATCGGATATTTAAAAGGGCGTGAAAAGGTTTATCCGTTCGTCCATTTGTATGTGCATG
CCAACCACAGGGTTCCCCTCGGGATCAAAGTACTTTGATCCAACCCCTCCGCTGCTATAGTGCAGTCGGC
TTCTGACGTTCAGTGCAGCCGTCATCTGAAAACGACATGTCGCACAAGTCCTAAGTTACGCGACAGGCTG
CCGCCCTGCCCTTTTCCTGGCGTTTTCTTGTCGCGTGTTTTAGTCGCATAAAGTAGAATACTTGCGACTA
GAACCGGAGACATTACGCCATGAACAAGAGCGCCGCCGCTGGCCTGCTGGGCTATGCCCGCGTCAGCACC
GACGACCAGGACTTGACCAACCAACGGGCCGAACTGCACGCGGCCGGCTGCACCAAGCTGTTTTCCGAGA
AGATCACCGGCACCAGGCGCGACCGCCCGGAGCTGGCCAGGATGCTTGACCACCTACGCCCTGGCGACGT
TGTGACAGTGACCAGGCTAGACCGCCTGGCCCGCAGCACCCGCGACCTACTGGACATTGCCGAGCGCATC
CAGGAGGCCGGCGCGGGCCTGCGTAGCCTGGCAGAGCCGTGGGCCGACACCACCACGCCGGCCGGCCGCA
TGGTGTTGACCGTGTTCGCCGGCATTGCCGAGTTCGAGCGTTCCCTAATCATCGACCGCACCCGGAGCGG
GCGCGAGGCCGCCAAGGCCCGAGGCGTGAAGTTTGGCCCCCGCCCTACCCTCACCCCGGCACAGATCGCG
CACGCCCGCGAGCTGATCGACCAGGAAGGCCGCACCGTGAAAGAGGCGGCTGCACTGCTTGGCGTGCATC
GCTCGACCCTGTACCGCGCACTTGAGCGCAGCGAGGAAGTGACGCCCACCGAGGCCAGGCGGCGCGGTGC
CTTCCGTGAGGACGCATTGACCGAGGCCGACGCCCTGGCGGCCGCCGAGAATGAACGCCAAGAGGAACAA
GCATGAAACCGCACCAGGACGGCCAGGACGAACCGTTTTTCATTACCGAAGAGATCGAGGCGGAGATGAT
CGCGGCCGGGTACGTGTTCGAGCCGCCCGCGCACCTCTCAACCGTGCGGCTGCATGAAATCCTGGCCGGT
TTGTCTGATGCCAAGCTGGCGGCCTGGCCGGCCAGCTTGGCCGCTGAAGAAACCGAGCGCCGCCGTCTAA
AAAGGTGATGTGTATTTGAGTAAAACAGCTTGCGTCATGCGGTCGCTGCGTATATGATGCGATGAGTAAA
TAAACAAATACGCAAGGGGAACGCATGAAGGTTATCGCTGTACTTAACCAGAAAGGCGGGTCAGGCAAGA
CGACCATCGCAACCCATCTAGCCCGCGCCCTGCAACTCGCCGGGGCCGATGTTCTGTTAGTCGATTCCGA
TCCCCAGGGCAGTGCCCGCGATTGGGCGGCCGTGCGGGAAGATCAACCGCTAACCGTTGTCGGCATCGAC
CGCCCGACGATTGACCGCGACGTGAAGGCCATCGGCCGGCGCGACTTCGTAGTGATCGACGGAGCGCCCC
AGGCGGCGGACTTGGCTGTGTCCGCGATCAAGGCAGCCGACTTCGTGCTGATTCCGGTGCAGCCAAGCCC
TTACGACATATGGGCCACCGCCGACCTGGTGGAGCTGGTTAAGCAGCGCATTGAGGTCACGGATGGAAGG
CTACAAGCGGCCTTTGTCGTGTCGCGGGCGATCAAAGGCACGCGCATCGGCGGTGAGGTTGCCGAGGCGC
TGGCCGGGTACGAGCTGCCCATTCTTGAGTCCCGTATCACGCAGCGCGTGAGCTACCCAGGCACTGCCGC
CGCCGGCACAACCGTTCTTGAATCAGAACCCGAGGGCGACGCTGCCCGCGAGGTCCAGGCGCTGGCCGCT
GAAATTAAATCAAAACTCATTTGAGTTAATGAGGTAAAGAGAAAATGAGCAAAAGCACAAACACGCTAAG
TGCCGGCCGTCCGAGCGCACGCAGCAGCAAGGCTGCAACGTTGGCCAGCCTGGCAGACACGCCAGCCATG
AAGCGGGTCAACTTTCAGTTGCCGGCGGAGGATCACACCAAGCTGAAGATGTACGCGGTACGCCAAGGCA
AGACCATTACCGAGCTGCTATCTGAATACATCGCGCAGCTACCAGAGTAAATGAGCAAATGAATAAATGA
GTAGATGAATTTTAGCGGCTAAAGGAGGCGGCATGGAAAATCAAGAACAACCAGGCACCGACGCCGTGGA
ATGCCCCATGTGTGGAGGAACGGGCGGTTGGCCAGGCGTAAGCGGCTGGGTTGCCTGCCGGCCCTGCAAT
GGCACTGGAACCCCCAAGCCCGAGGAATCGGCGTGAGCGGTCGCAAACCATCCGGCCCGGTACAAATCGG
CGCGGCGCTGGGTGATGACCTGGTGGAGAAGTTGAAGGCCGCGCAGGCCGCCCAGCGGCAACGCATCGAG
GCAGAAGCACGCCCCGGTGAATCGTGGCAAGCGGCCGCTGATCGAATCCGCAAAGAATCCCGGCAACCGC
CGGCAGCCGGTGCGCCGTCGATTAGGAAGCCGCCCAAGGGCGACGAGCAACCAGATTTTTTCGTTCCGAT
GCTCTATGACGTGGGCACCCGCGATAGTCGCAGCATCATGGACGTGGCCGTTTTCCGTCTGTCGAAGCGT
GACCGACGAGCTGGCGAGGTGATCCGCTACGAGCTTCCAGACGGGCACGTAGAGGTTTCCGCAGGGCCGG
CCGGCATGGCCAGTGTGTGGGATTACGACCTGGTACTGATGGCGGTTTCCCATCTAACCGAATCCATGAA
CCGATACCGGGAAGGGAAGGGAGACAAGCCCGGCCGCGTGTTCCGTCCACACGTTGCGGACGTACTCAAG
TTCTGCCGGCGAGCCGATGGCGGAAAGCAGAAAGACGACCTGGTAGAAACCTGCATTCGGTTAAACACCA
CGCACGTTGCCATGCAGCGTACGAAGAAGGCCAAGAACGGCCGCCTGGTGACGGTATCCGAGGGTGAAGC
CTTGATTAGCCGCTACAAGATCGTAAAGAGCGAAACCGGGCGGCCGGAGTACATCGAGATCGAGCTAGCT
GATTGGATGTACCGCGAGATCACAGAAGGCAAGAACCCGGACGTGCTGACGGTTCACCCCGATTACTTTT
TGATCGATCCCGGCATCGGCCGTTTTCTCTACCGCCTGGCACGCCGCGCCGCAGGCAAGGCAGAAGCCAG
ATGGTTGTTCAAGACGATCTACGAACGCAGTGGCAGCGCCGGAGAGTTCAAGAAGTTCTGTTTCACCGTG
CGCAAGCTGATCGGGTCAAATGACCTGCCGGAGTACGATTTGAAGGAGGAGGCGGGGCAGGCTGGCCCGA
TCCTAGTCATGCGCTACCGCAACCTGATCGAGGGCGAAGCATCCGCCGGTTCCTAATGTACGGAGCAGAT
GCTAGGGCAAATTGCCCTAGCAGGGGAAAAAGGTCGAAAAGGACTCTTTCCTGTGGATAGCACGTACATT
GGGAACCCAAAGCCGTACATTGGGAACCGGAACCCGTACATTGGGAACCCAAAGCCGTACATTGGGAACC
GGTCACACATGTAAGTGACTGATATAAAAGAGAAAAAAGGCGATTTTTCCGCCTAAAACTCTTTAAAACT
TATTAAAACTCTTAAAACCCGCCTGGCCTGTGCATAACTGTCTGGCCAGCGCACAGCCGAAGAGCTGCAA
AAAGCGCCTACCCTTCGGTCGCTGCGCTCCCTACGCCCCGCCGCTTCGCGTCGGCCTATCGCGGCCGCTG
GCCGCTCAAAAATGGCTGGCCTACGGCCAGGCAATCTACCAGGGCGCGGACAAGCCGCGCCGTCGCCACT
CGACCGCCGGCGCCCACATCAAGGCACCCTGCCTCGCGCGTTTCGGTGATGACGGTGAAAACCTCTGACA
CATGCAGCTCCCGGTGACGGTCACAGCTTGTCTGTAAGCGGATGCCGGGAGCAGACAAGCCCGTCAGGGC
GCGTCAGCGGGTGTTGGCGGGTGTCGGGGCGCAGCCATGACCCAGTCACGTAGCGATAGCGGAGTGTATA
CTGGCTTAACTATGCGGCATCAGAGCAGATTGTACTGAGAGTGCACCATATGCGGTGTGAAATACCGCAC
AGATGCGTAAGGAGAAAATACCGCATCAGGCGCTCTTCCGCTTCCTCGCTCACTGACTCGCTGCGCTCGG
TCGTTCGGCTGCGGCGAGCGGTATCAGCTCACTCAAAGGCGGTAATACGGTTATCCACAGAATCAGGGGA
TAACGCAGGAAAGAACATGTGAGCAAAAGGCCAGCAAAAGGCCAGGAACCGTAAAAAGGCCGCGTTGCTG
GCGTTTTTCCATAGGCTCCGCCCCCCTGACGAGCATCACAAAAATCGACGCTCAAGTCAGAGGTGGCGAA
ACCCGACAGGACTATAAAGATACCAGGCGTTTCCCCCTGGAAGCTCCCTCGTGCGCTCTCCTGTTCCGAC
CCTGCCGCTTACCGGATACCTGTCCGCCTTTCTCCCTTCGGGAAGCGTGGCGCTTTCTCATAGCTCACGC
TGTAGGTATCTCAGTTCGGTGTAGGTCGTTCGCTCCAAGCTGGGCTGTGTGCACGAACCCCCCGTTCAGC
CCGACCGCTGCGCCTTATCCGGTAACTATCGTCTTGAGTCCAACCCGGTAAGACACGACTTATCGCCACT
GGCAGCAGCCACTGGTAACAGGATTAGCAGAGCGAGGTATGTAGGCGGTGCTACAGAGTTCTTGAAGTGG
TGGCCTAACTACGGCTACACTAGAAGGACAGTATTTGGTATCTGCGCTCTGCTGAAGCCAGTTACCTTCG
GAAAAAGAGTTGGTAGCTCTTGATCCGGCAAACAAACCACCGCTGGTAGCGGTGGTTTTTTTGTTTGCAA
GCAGCAGATTACGCGCAGAAAAAAAGGATCTCAAGAAGATCCTTTGATCTTTTCTACGGGGTCTGACGCT
CAGTGGAACGAAAACTCACGTTAAGGGATTTTGGTCATGCATTCTAGGTGATTAGAAAAACTCATCGAGC
ATCAAATGAAACTGCAATTTATTCATATCAGGATTATCAATACCATATTTTTGAAAAAGCCGTTTCTGTA
ATGAAGGAGAAAACTCACCGAGGCAGTTCCATAGGATGGCAAGATCCTGGTATCGGTCTGCGATTCCGAC
TCGTCCAACATCAATACAACCTATTAATTTCCCCTCGTCAAAAATAAGGTTATCAAGTGAGAAATCACCA
TGAGTGACGACTGAATCCGGTGAGAATGGCAAAAGTTTATGCATTTCTTTCCAGACTTGTTCAACAGGCC
AGCCATTACGCTCGTCATCAAAATCACTCGCATCAACCAAACCGTTATTCATTCGTGATTGCGCCTGAGC
GAGTCGAAATACGCGATCGCTGTTAAAAGGACAATTACAAACAGGAATCGAATGCAACCGGCGCAGGAAC
ACTGCCAGCGCATCAACAATATTTTCACCTGAATCAGGATATTCTTCTAATACCTGGAATGCTGTTTTCC
CTGGGATCGCAGTGGTGAGTAACCATGCATCATCAGGAGTACGGATAAAATGCTTGATGGTCGGAAGAGG
CATAAATTCCGTCAGCCAGTTTAGTCTGACCATCTCATCTGTAACATCATTGGCAACGCTACCTTTGCCA
TGTTTCAGAAACAACTCTGGCGCATCGGGCTTCCCATACAATCGGTAGATTGTCGCACCTGATTGCCCGA
CATTATCGCGAGCCCATTTATACCCATATAAATCAGCATCCATGTTGGAATTTAATCGCGGCCTTGAGCA
AGACGTTTCCCGTTGAATATGGCTCATAACAGAACTTATTATTTCCTTCCTCTTTTCTACAGTATTTAAA
GATACCCCAAGAAGCTAATTATAAC
Features (pLannotate 1.2.2; 15 found; start..end, strand, type, name):
    365..389     +  misc_feature   LB T-DNA repeat: left border repeat from nopaline C58 T-DNA
    487..666     +  promoter       NOS promoter: nopaline synthase promoter
    702..757     +  misc_feature   TMV Ω: translational enhancer from the tobacco mosaic virus 5'-leader sequence (Gallie et al., 1988)
    762..1436    +  CDS            CUP2: CUP2_YEAST - Also known as ACE1. Experimental evidence at protein level: Swiss-Prot protein existence level 1. Trans-acting regulatory protein that activates transcription of the CUP1 gene (metallothionein) in response to copper ions. Binds to the CUP1 UAS sequence 5'-GCTTCTTTTCCGCTGA-3'. Binds DNA only in presence of copper or silver. Copper seems to alter the conformation of the protein. From Saccharomyces cerevisiae (strain ATCC 204508 / S288c) (Baker's yeast).
   1443..1691    +  CDS            GAL4 activation domain (fragment): activation domain of the GAL4 transcriptional activator; Saccharomyces cerevisiae GAL4 (truncated)
   1726..1900    +  polyA_signal   CaMV poly(A) signal: cauliflower mosaic virus polyadenylation signal
   1920..1944    +  misc_feature   RB T-DNA repeat: right border repeat from nopaline C58 T-DNA
   2284..2685    +  CDS            Y4CG_SINFN (fragment): Protein inferred from homology: Swiss-Prot protein existence level 3. From Sinorhizobium fredii (strain NBRC 101917 / NGR234).
   3245..3874    +  CDS            pVS1 StaA: stability protein from the Pseudomonas plasmid pVS1 (Heeb et al., 2000)
   4303..5376    +  CDS            pVS1 RepA: replication protein from the Pseudomonas plasmid pVS1 (Heeb et al., 2000)
   5442..5636    +  rep_origin     pVS1 oriV: origin of replication for the Pseudomonas plasmid pVS1 (Heeb et al., 2000)
   5839..5878    +  CDS            rop (fragment): Rop protein, which maintains plasmids at low copy number; rop
   5980..6120    +  misc_feature   bom: basis of mobility region from pBR322
   6306..6894    -  rep_origin     ori: high-copy-number ColE1/pMB1/pBR322/pUC origin of replication
   6982..7797    -  CDS            KanR: aminoglycoside phosphotransferase; aph(3')-Ia; confers resistance to kanamycin in bacteria or G418 (Geneticin®) in eukaryotes
