[The description below was written by a language model from this plasmid's Addgene catalogue record and pLannotate feature annotations shown in this document.]
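Description:
pEPKKα1KN0253 is a plant expression plasmid built in the pDGB3_alpha1 backbone, a binary T-DNA vector of the GoldenBraid type into which a transcriptional unit is assembled by BsaI-based Type IIS cloning; the BsaI sites were destroyed during assembly. The backbone carries two replication systems. A high-copy ColE1/pMB1-type origin, with the pBR322 bom region and a remnant of rop, supports propagation in E. coli. The pVS1 oriV together with the RepA replication and StaA stability proteins allows maintenance in Agrobacterium. Selection in bacteria is by kanamycin through an aph(3')-Ia gene located outside the T-DNA. No plant selectable marker is annotated between the borders.

The payload lies between the nopaline-type left and right T-DNA border repeats and is a single transcriptional unit. The nopaline synthase (nos) promoter, followed by the tobacco mosaic virus Ω translational enhancer, drives a synthetic fusion of the yeast copper-responsive transcription factor CUP2 (also called ACE1) to a fragment of the GAL4 activation domain, and the unit ends with a cauliflower mosaic virus polyadenylation signal. CUP2 binds its target sequence from the CUP1 upstream region only in the presence of copper or silver ions, so fusing it to an activation domain creates a constitutively expressed but copper-gated transcriptional activator. The plasmid supplies this activator component, and a copper-inducible system would also need a target gene under a promoter with CUP2 binding sites, which is not present here. The associated publication concerns tunable control of insect pheromone biosynthesis in Nicotiana benthamiana.
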