Addgene plasmid #187560: pEPKKα1KN0253
Purpose: Transcriptional unit for constitutive expression of CUP2:GAL4 driven by the nos promoter
Depositing lab: Nicola Patron. Depositing organization: Earlham Institute. Publication: Tunable control of insect pheromone biosynthesis in Nicotiana benthamiana. Kallam K, Moreno-Gimenez E, Mateos-Fernandez R, Tansley C, Gianoglio S, Orzaez D, Patron N. Plant Biotechnol J. 2023 Apr 9. doi: 10.1111/pbi.14048. PubMed 37032497.
Backbone
  Vector backbone: pDGB3_alpha1
  Vector type: Plant Expression
Growth in bacteria
  Bacterial resistance: Kanamycin, 50 μg/mL
  Growth temperature: 37°C
  Growth strain: DH5alpha
  Copy number: High Copy
Gene/Insert
  Gene/Insert name: CUP2:GAL4
  Species: Synthetic
  Cloning method: Restriction Enzyme; 5′ cloning site BsaI (destroyed during cloning); 3′ cloning site BsaI (destroyed during cloning)
  Sequencing primers: 5′ Unknown
Terms and licenses: Academic/Nonprofit Terms; Industry Terms: Not Available to Industry
Depositor comments: Please visit https://www.biorxiv.org/content/10.1101/2022.06.15.496242 for bioRxiv preprint.
How to cite: pEPKKα1KN0253 was a gift from Nicola Patron (Addgene plasmid # 187560 ; http://n2t.net/addgene:187560 ; RRID:Addgene_187560)
